>Addgene plasmid #78049 | MAPK8 gRNA (BRDN0001147976) | addgene full sequence | sequence record 188896 | Addgene Assembled Sequence
CCCGGGTGCAAAGATGGATAAAGTTTTAAACAGAGAGGAATCTTTGCAGCTAATGGACCTTCTAGGTCTT
GAAAGGAGTGGGAATTGGCTCCGGTGCCCGTCAGTGGGCAGAGCGCACATCGCCCACAGTCCCCGAGAAG
TTGGGGGGAGGGGTCGGCAATTGATCCGGTGCCTAGAGAAGGTGGCGCGGGGTAAACTGGGAAAGTGATG
TCGTGTACTGGCTCCGCCTTTTTCCCGAGGGTGGGGGAGAACCGTATATAAGTGCAGTAGTCGCCGTGAA
CGTTCTTTTTCGCAACGGGTTTGCCGCCAGAACACAGGTAAGTGCCGTGTGTGGTTCCCGCGGGCCTGGC
CTCTTTACGGGTTATGGCCCTTGCGTGCCTTGAATTACTTCCACCTGGCTGCAGTACGTGATTCTTGATC
CCGAGCTTCGGGTTGGAAGTGGGTGGGAGAGTTCGAGGCCTTGCGCTTAAGGAGCCCCTTCGCCTCGTGC
TTGAGTTGAGGCCTGGCCTGGGCGCTGGGGCCGCCGCGTGCGAATCTGGTGGCACCTTCGCGCCTGTCTC
GCTGCTTTCGATAAGTCTCTAGCCATTTAAAATTTTTGATGACCTGCTGCGACGCTTTTTTTCTGGCAAG
ATAGTCTTGTAAATGCGGGCCAAGATCTGCACACTGGTATTTCGGTTTTTGGGGCCGCGGGCGGCGACGG
GGCCCGTGCGTCCCAGCGCACATGTTCGGCGAGGCGGGGCCTGCGAGCGCGGCCACCGAGAATCGGACGG
GGGTAGTCTCAAGCTGGCCGGCCTGCTCTGGTGCCTGGCCTCGCGCCGCCGTGTATCGCCCCGCCCTGGG
CGGCAAGGCTGGCCCGGTCGGCACCAGTTGCGTGAGCGGAAAGATGGCCGCTTCCCGGCCCTGCTGCAGG
GAGCTCAAAATGGAGGACGCGGCGCTCGGGAGAGCGGGCGGGTGAGTCACCCACACAAAGGAAAAGGGCC
TTTCCGTCCTCAGCCGTCGCTTCATGTGACTCCACGGAGTACCGGGCGCCGTCCAGGCACCTCGATTAGT
TCTCGAGCTTTTGGAGTACGTCGTCTTTAGGTTGGGGGGAGGGGTTTTATGCGATGGAGTTTCCCCACAC
TGAGTGGGTGGAGACTGAAGTTAGGCCAGCTTGGCACTTGATGTAATTCTCCTTGGAATTTGCCCTTTTT
GAGTTTGGATCTTGGTTCATTCTCAAGCCTCAGACAGTGGTTCAAAGTTTTTTTCTTCCATTTCAGGTGT
CGTGACGTACGGCCACCATGACCGAGTACAAGCCCACGGTGCGCCTCGCCACCCGCGACGACGTCCCCAG
GGCCGTACGCACCCTCGCCGCCGCGTTCGCCGACTACCCCGCCACGCGCCACACCGTCGATCCGGACCGC
CACATCGAGCGGGTCACCGAGCTGCAAGAACTCTTCCTCACGCGCGTCGGGCTCGACATCGGCAAGGTGT
GGGTCGCGGACGACGGCGCCGCCGTGGCGGTCTGGACCACGCCGGAGAGCGTCGAAGCGGGGGCGGTGTT
CGCCGAGATCGGCCCGCGCATGGCCGAGTTGAGCGGTTCCCGGCTGGCCGCGCAGCAACAGATGGAAGGC
CTCCTGGCGCCGCACCGGCCCAAGGAGCCCGCGTGGTTCCTGGCCACCGTCGGAGTCTCGCCCGACCACC
AGGGCAAGGGTCTGGGCAGCGCCGTCGTGCTCCCCGGAGTGGAGGCGGCCGAGCGCGCCGGGGTGCCCGC
CTTCCTGGAGACCTCCGCGCCCCGCAACCTCCCCTTCTACGAGCGGCTCGGCTTCACCGTCACCGCCGAC
GTCGAGGTGCCCGAAGGACCGCGCACCTGGTGCATGACCCGCAAGCCCGGTGCCTGAACGCGTTAAGTCG
ACAATCAACCTCTGGATTACAAAATTTGTGAAAGATTGACTGGTATTCTTAACTATGTTGCTCCTTTTAC
GCTATGTGGATACGCTGCTTTAATGCCTTTGTATCATGCTATTGCTTCCCGTATGGCTTTCATTTTCTCC
TCCTTGTATAAATCCTGGTTGCTGTCTCTTTATGAGGAGTTGTGGCCCGTTGTCAGGCAACGTGGCGTGG
TGTGCACTGTGTTTGCTGACGCAACCCCCACTGGTTGGGGCATTGCCACCACCTGTCAGCTCCTTTCCGG
GACTTTCGCTTTCCCCCTCCCTATTGCCACGGCGGAACTCATCGCCGCCTGCCTTGCCCGCTGCTGGACA
GGGGCTCGGCTGTTGGGCACTGACAATTCCGTGGTGTTGTCGGGGAAATCATCGTCCTTTCCTTGGCTGC
TCGCCTGTGTTGCCACCTGGATTCTGCGCGGGACGTCCTTCTGCTACGTCCCTTCGGCCCTCAATCCAGC
GGACCTTCCTTCCCGCGGCCTGCTGCCGGCTCTGCGGCCTCTTCCGCGTCTTCGCCTTCGCCCTCAGACG
AGTCGGATCTCCCTTTGGGCCGCCTCCCCGCGTCGACTTTAAGACCAATGACTTACAAGGCAGCTGTAGA
TCTTAGCCACTTTTTAAAAGAAAAGGGGGGACTGGAAGGGCTAATTCACTCCCAACGAAGACAAGATCTG
CTTTTTGCTTGTACTGGGTCTCTCTGGTTAGACCAGATCTGAGCCTGGGAGCTCTCTGGCTAACTAGGGA
ACCCACTGCTTAAGCCTCAATAAAGCTTGCCTTGAGTGCTTCAAGTAGTGTGTGCCCGTCTGTTGTGTGA
CTCTGGTAACTAGAGATCCCTCAGACCCTTTTAGTCAGTGTGGAAAATCTCTAGCAGTACGTATAGTAGT
TCATGTCATCTTATTATTCAGTATTTATAACTTGCAAAGAAATGAATATCAGAGAGTGAGAGGAACTTGT
TTATTGCAGCTTATAATGGTTACAAATAAAGCAATAGCATCACAAATTTCACAAATAAAGCATTTTTTTC
ACTGCATTCTAGTTGTGGTTTGTCCAAACTCATCAATGTATCTTATCATGTCTGGCTCTAGCTATCCCGC
CCCTAACTCCGCCCATCCCGCCCCTAACTCCGCCCAGTTCCGCCCATTCTCCGCCCCATGGCTGACTAAT
TTTTTTTATTTATGCAGAGGCCGAGGCCGCCTCGGCCTCTGAGCTATTCCAGAAGTAGTGAGGAGGCTTT
TTTGGAGGCCTAGGGACGTACCCAATTCGCCCTATAGTGAGTCGTATTACGCGCGCTCACTGGCCGTCGT
TTTACAACGTCGTGACTGGGAAAACCCTGGCGTTACCCAACTTAATCGCCTTGCAGCACATCCCCCTTTC
GCCAGCTGGCGTAATAGCGAAGAGGCCCGCACCGATCGCCCTTCCCAACAGTTGCGCAGCCTGAATGGCG
AATGGG
[124 nt withheld, positions 3367-3490]
C
[91 nt withheld, positions 3492-3582]
A
[49 nt withheld, positions 3584-3632]
CCTTTGACGTTGGAGTCCACGTTCTTT
[37 nt withheld, positions 3660-3696]
ACCCTATCTCGGTCTATTCTTTTGATTTATAAGGGATTTTGCCGATTTCGGCCTATTGGTTAAAAAATGA
GCTGATTTAACAAAAATTTAACGCGAATTTTAACAAAATATTAACGCTTACAATTTAGGTGGCACTTTTC
GGGGAAATGTGCGCGGAACCCCTATTTGTTTATTTTTCTAAATACATTCAAATATGTATCCGCTCATGAG
ACAATAACCCTGATAAATGCTTCAATAATATTGAAAAAGGAAGAGTATGAGTATTCAACATTTCCGTGTC
GCCCTTATTCCCTTTTTTGCGGCATTTTGCCTTCCTGTTTTTGCTCACCCAGAAACGCTGGTGAAAGTAA
AAGATGCTGAAGATCAGTTGGGTGCACGAGTGGGTTACATCGAACTGGATCTCAACAGCGGTAAGATCCT
TGAGAGTTTTCGCCCCGAAGAACGTTTTCCAATGATGAGCACTTTTAAAGTTCTGCTATGTGGCGCGGTA
TTATCCCGTATTGACGCCGGGCAAGAGCAACTCGGTCGCCGCATACACTATTCTCAGAATGACTTGGTTG
AGTACTCACCAGTCACAGAAAAGCATCTTACGGATGGCATGACAGTAAGAGAATTATGCAGTGCTGCCAT
AACCATGAGTGATAACACTGCGGCCAACTTACTTCTGACAACGATCGGAGGACCGAAGGAGCTAACCGCT
TTTTTGCACAACATGGGGGATCATGTAACTCGCCTTGATCGTTGGGAACCGGAGCTGAATGAAGCCATAC
CAAACGACGAGCGTGACACCACGATGCCTGTAGCAATGGCAACAACGTTGCGCAAACTATTAACTGGCGA
ACTACTTACTCTAGCTTCCCGGCAACAATTAATAGACTGGATGGAGGCGGATAAAGTTGCAGGACCACTT
CTGCGCTCGGCCCTTCCGGCTGGCTGGTTTATTGCTGATAAATCTGGAGCCGGTGAGCGTGGGTCTCGCG
GTATCATTGCAGCACTGGGGCCAGATGGTAAGCCCTCCCGTATCGTAGTTATCTACACGACGGGGAGTCA
GGCAACTATGGATGAACGAAATAGACAGATCGCTGAGATAGGTGCCTCACTGATTAAGCATTGGTAACTG
TCAGACCAAGTTTACTCATATATACTTTAGATTGATTTAAAACTTCATTTTTAATTTAAAAGGATCTAGG
TGAAGATCCTTTTTGATAATCTCATGACCAAAATCCCTTAACGTGAGTTTTCGTTCCACTGAGCGTCAGA
CCCCGTAGAAAAGATCAAAGGATCTTCTTGAGATCCTTTTTTTCTGCGCGTAATCTGCTGCTTGCAAACA
AAAAAACCACCGCTACCAGCGGTGGTTTGTTTGCCGGATCAAGAGCTACCAACTCTTTTTCCGAAGGTAA
CTGGCTTCAGCAGAGCGCAGATACCAAATACTGTTCTTCTAGTGTAGCCGTAGTTAGGCCACCACTTCAA
GAACTCTGTAGCACCGCCTACATACCTCGCTCTGCTAATCCTGTTACCAGTGGCTGCTGCCAGTGGCGAT
AAGTCGTGTCTTACCGGGTTGGACTCAAGACGATAGTTACCGGATAAGGCGCAGCGGTCGGGCTGAACGG
GGGGTTCGTGCACACAGCCCAGCTTGGAGCGAACGACCTACACCGAACTGAGATACCTACAGCGTGAGCT
ATGAGAAAGCGCCACGCTTCCCGAAGGGAGAAAGGCGGACAGGTATCCGGTAAGCGGCAGGGTCGGAACA
GGAGAGCGCACGAGGGAGCTTCCAGGGGGAAACGCCTGGTATCTTTATAGTCCTGTCGGGTTTCGCCACC
TCTGACTTGAGCGTCGATTTTTGTGATGCTCGTCAGGGGGGCGGAGCCTATGGAAAAACGCCAGCAACGC
GGCCTTTTTACGGTTCCTGGCCTTTTGCTGGCCTTTTGCTCACATGTTCTTTCCTGCGTTATCCCCTGAT
TCTGTGGATAACCGTATTACCGCCTTTGAGTGAGCTGATACCGCTCGCCGCAGCCGAACGACCGAGCGCA
GCGAGTCAGTGAGCGAGGAAGCGGAAGAGCGCCCAATACGCAAACCGCCTCTCCCCGCGCGTTGGCCGAT
TCATTAATGCAGCTGGCACGACAGGTTTCCCGACTGGAAAGCGGGCAGTGAGCGCAACGCAATTAATGTG
AGTTAGCTCACTCATTAGGCACCCCAGGCTTTACACTTTATGCTTCCGGCTCGTATGTTGTGTGGAATTG
TGAGCGGATAACAATTTCACACAGGAAACAGCTATGACCATGATTACGCCAAGCGCGCAATTAACCCTCA
CTAAAGGGAACAAAAGCTGGAGCTGCAAGCTTAATGTAGTCTTATGCAATACTCTTGTAGTCTTGCAACA
TGGTAACGATGAGTTAGCAACATGCCTTACAAGGAGAGAAAAAGCACCGTGCATGCCGATTGGTGGAAGT
AAGGTGGTACGATCGTGCCTTATTAGGAAGGCAACAGACGGGTCTGACATGGATTGGACGAACCACTGAA
TTGCCGCATTGCAGAGATATTGTATTTAAGTGCCTAGCTCGATACATAAACGGGTCTCTCTGGTTAGACC
AGATCTGAGCCTGGGAGCTCTCTGGCTAACTAGGGAACCCACTGCTTAAGCCTCAATAAAGCTTGCCTTG
AGTGCTTCAAGTAGTGTGTGCCCGTCTGTTGTGTGACTCTGGTAACTAGAGATCCCTCAGACCCTTTTAG
TCAGTGTGGAAAATCTCTAGCAGTGGCGCCCGAACAGGGACTTGAAAGCGAAAGGGAAACCAGAGGAGCT
CTCTCGACGCAGGACTCGGCTTGCTGAAGCGCGCACGGCAAGAGGCGAGGGGCGGCGACTGGTGAGTACG
CCAAAAATTTTGACTAGCGGAGGCTAGAAGGAGAGAGATGGGTGCGAGAGCGTCAGTATTAAGCGGGGGA
GAATTAGATCGCGATGGGAAAAAATTCGGTTAAGGCCAGGGGGAAAGAAAAAATATAAATTAAAACATAT
AGTATGGGCAAGCAGGGAGCTAGAACGATTCGCAGTTAATCCTGGCCTGTTAGAAACATCAGAAGGCTGT
AGACAAATACTGGGACAGCTACAACCATCCCTTCAGACAGGATCAGAAGAACTTAGATCATTATATAATA
CAGTAGCAACCCTCTATTGTGTGCATCAAAGGATAGAGATAAAAGACACCAAGGAAGCTTTAGACAAGAT
AGAGGAAGAGCAAAACAAAAGTAAGACCACCGCACAGCAAGCGGCCGCTGATCTTCAGACCTGGAGGAGG
AGATATGAGGGACAATTGGAGAAGTGAATTATATAAATATAAAGTAGTAAAAATTGAACCATTAGGAGTA
GCACCCACCAAGGCAAAGAGAAGAGTGGTGCAGAGAGAAAAAAGAGCAGTGGGAATAGGAGCTTTGTTCC
TTGGGTTCTTGGGAGCAGCAGGAAGCACTATGGGCGCAGCGTCAATGACGCTGACGGTACAGGCCAGACA
ATTATTGTCTGGTATAGTGCAGCAGCAGAACAATTTGCTGAGGGCTATTGAGGCGCAACAGCATCTGTTG
CAACTCACAGTCTGGGGCATCAAGCAGCTCCAGGCAAGAATCCTGGCTGTGGAAAGATACCTAAAGGATC
AACAGCTCCTGGGGATTTGGGGTTGCTCTGGAAAACTCATTTGCACCACTGCTGTGCCTTGGAATGCTAG
TTGGAGTAATAAATCTCTGGAACAGATTTGGAATCACACGACCTGGATGGAGTGGGACAGAGAAATTAAC
AATTACACAAGCTTAATACACTCCTTAATTGAAGAATCGCAAAACCAGCAAGAAAAGAATGAACAAGAAT
TATTGGAATTAGATAAATGGGCAAGTTTGTGGAATTGGTTTAACATAACAAATTGGCTGTGGTATATAAA
ATTATTCATAATGATAGTAGGAGGCTTGGTAGGTTTAAGAATAGTTTTTGCTGTACTTTCTATAGTGAAT
AGAGTTAGGCAGGGATATTCACCATTATCGTTTCAGACCCACCTCCCAACCCCGAGGGGACCCAGAGAGG
GCCTATTTCCCATGATTCCTTCATATTTGCATATACGATACAAGGCTGTTAGAGAGATAATTAGAATTAA
TTTGACTGTAAACACAAAGATATTAGTACAAAATACGTGACGTAGAAAGTAATAATTTCTTGGGTAGTTT
GCAGTTTTAAAATTATGTTTTAAAATGGACTATCATATGCTTACCGTAACTTGAAAGTATTTCGATTTCT
TGGCTTTATATATCTTGTGGAAAGGACGAAACACCGAGAATCAGACTCATGCCAAGGTTTTAGAGCTAGA
AATAGCAAGTTAAAATAAGGCTAGTCCGTTATCAACTTGAAAAAGTGGCACCGAGTCGGTGCTTTTTTAA
GCTTGGCGTAACTAGATCTTGAGACAAATGGCAGTATTCATCCACAATTTTAAAAGAAAAGGGGGGATTG
GGGGGTACAGTGCAGGGGAAAGAATAGTAGACATAATAGCAACAGACATACAAACTAAAGAATTACAAAA
ACAAATTACAAAAATTCAAAATTTTCGGGTTTATTACAGGGACAGCAGAGATCCACTTTGGCGCCGGCTC
GAGGGGG
Features (pLannotate 1.2.2; 29 found; start..end, strand, type, name):
     14..80      +  CDS            small t antigen (fragment): SV40 (simian virus 40) small t antigen
    106..317     +  promoter       EF-1α core promoter: core promoter for human elongation factor EF-1α
    318..1256    +  intron         EF-1α intron A: intron upstream of the start codon of human EF-1α
   1278..1877    +  CDS            PuroR (fragment): puromycin N-acetyltransferase; pac from Streptomyces; confers resistance to puromycin
   1893..2481    +  misc_feature   WPRE: woodchuck hepatitis virus posttranscriptional regulatory element
   2532..2551    +  misc_feature   cPPT/CTS (fragment): central polypurine tract and central termination sequence of HIV-1
   2553..2786    +  LTR            3' LTR (ΔU3): self-inactivating 3' long terminal repeat (LTR) from HIV-1
   2864..2985    +  polyA_signal   SV40 poly(A) signal: SV40 polyadenylation signal
   3025..3160    +  rep_origin     SV40 ori: SV40 origin of replication
   3181..3199    -  promoter       T7 promoter: promoter for bacteriophage T7 RNA polymerase
   3207..3362    +  CDS            lacZα (fragment): LacZα fragment of β-galactosidase; lacZ fragment
   3367..3795    +  rep_origin     f1 ori (sequence partly withheld): f1 bacteriophage origin of replication; arrow indicates direction of (+) strand synthesis
   3848..3952    +  promoter       AmpR promoter: bla
   3953..4813    +  CDS            AmpR: β-lactamase; bla; confers resistance to ampicillin, carbenicillin, and related antibiotics
   4984..5572    +  rep_origin     ori: high-copy-number ColE1/pMB1/pBR322/pUC origin of replication
   5755..5847    +  CDS            lacI (fragment): lac repressor; lacI; The lac repressor binds to the lac operator to inhibit transcription in E. coli. This inhibition can be relieved by adding lactose or isopropyl-β-D-thiogalactopyranoside (IPTG).
   5860..5881    +  protein_bind   CAP binding site: CAP binding activates transcription in the presence of cAMP. E. coli catabolite activator protein
   5896..5926    +  promoter       lac promoter: promoter for the E. coli lac operon
   5934..5950    +  protein_bind   lac operator: The lac repressor binds to the lac operator to inhibit transcription in E. coli. This inhibition can be relieved by adding lactose or isopropyl-β-D-thiogalactopyranoside (IPTG). lac repressor encoded by lacI
   5995..6013    +  promoter       T3 promoter: promoter for bacteriophage T3 RNA polymerase
   6041..6267    +  promoter       RSV promoter: Rous sarcoma virus enhancer/promoter
   6268..6448    +  LTR            5' LTR (truncated): truncated 5' long terminal repeat (LTR) from HIV-1
   6495..6620    +  misc_feature   HIV-1 Ψ: packaging signal of human immunodeficiency virus type 1
   6604..6967    +  CDS            HIV-1 gag (fragment): gag protein from human immunodeficiency virus 1; gag
   7113..7346    +  misc_feature   RRE: The Rev response element (RRE) of HIV-1 allows for Rev-dependent mRNA export from the nucleus to the cytoplasm.
   7723..7749    +  CDS            Rev (fragment): human immunodeficiency virus 1 (HIV-1) Rev protein; rev; enhances nuclear export of unspliced and incompletely spliced viral mRNAs
   7753..7993    +  promoter       U6 promoter: RNA polymerase III promoter for human U6 snRNA
   8023..8098    +  misc_RNA       gRNA scaffold: guide RNA scaffold for the Streptococcus pyogenes CRISPR/Cas9 system
   8154..8271    +  misc_feature   cPPT/CTS: central polypurine tract and central termination sequence of HIV-1
