[The description below was written by a language model from this plasmid's Addgene catalogue record and pLannotate feature annotations shown in this document.]
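Description:
MAPK8 gRNA (BRDN0001147976) is a third-generation lentiviral guide RNA plasmid built on the lentiGuide-Puro backbone. It delivers a single CRISPR guide against human MAPK8, the kinase also known as JNK1 or SAPK1. In bacteria it is maintained at high copy from a ColE1/pUC-type origin and selected with ampicillin through the bla gene. An f1 origin, an SV40 origin and remnants of lac and phage promoter sequences are also annotated in the backbone.

The viral genome is transcribed from an RSV promoter fused to a truncated HIV-1 5' LTR, which makes packaging Tat-independent. This is followed by the Ψ packaging signal, a partial gag sequence, the Rev response element and a central polypurine tract. It ends in a self-inactivating ΔU3 3' LTR, with an SV40 polyadenylation signal downstream.

Two expression units sit between the LTRs. A human U6 RNA polymerase III promoter drives the MAPK8-specific spacer joined to the Streptococcus pyogenes Cas9 guide scaffold. An EF-1α core promoter with its intron A drives puromycin N-acetyltransferase, so transduced mammalian cells can be selected with puromycin. A WPRE downstream of this cassette enhances transcript expression.

According to the depositor, the guide was designed against several MAPK8 reference transcripts. The plasmid does not encode Cas9, so it must be paired with a separate Cas9 vector such as lentiCas9-Blast or used in cells already expressing the nuclease. It corresponds to a guide from a human kinome gRNA library and is suited to knocking out MAPK8 in human cells. The cloning method is not recorded.
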