Addgene plasmid #78049: MAPK8 gRNA (BRDN0001147976)
Purpose: 3rd generation lentiviral gRNA plasmid targeting human MAPK8
Depositing lab: John Doench & David Root. Depositing organization: Broad Institute. Publication: Optimized sgRNA design to maximize activity and minimize off-target effects of CRISPR-Cas9. Doench JG, Fusi N, Sullender M, Hegde M, Vaimberg EW, Donovan KF, Smith I, Tothova Z, Wilen C, Orchard R, Virgin HW, Listgarten J, Root DE. Nat Biotechnol. 2016 Jan 18. doi: 10.1038/nbt.3437. PubMed 26780180.
Backbone
  Vector backbone: lentiGuide-Puro
  Backbone manufacturer: Zhang Lab (Addgene plasmid # 52963)
  Vector type: Mammalian Expression, Lentiviral, CRISPR
  Selectable markers: Puromycin
Growth in bacteria
  Bacterial resistance: Ampicillin, 100 μg/mL
  Growth temperature: 37°C
  Growth strain: DH5alpha
  Copy number: High Copy
Gene/Insert
  Gene/Insert name: MAPK8 (alt names: MAPK8; NM_001278547.1)
  gRNA/shRNA sequence: AGAATCAGACTCATGCCAAG
  Species: H. sapiens (human)
  Entrez Gene: MAPK8 (a.k.a. JNK, JNK-46, JNK1, JNK1A2, JNK21B1/2, PRKM8, SAPK1, SAPK1c)
  Promoter: hU6
  Cloning method: Unknown
  Sequencing primers: 5′ U6-F; 3′ pS2-R
Terms and licenses: Academic/Nonprofit Terms; Industry Terms: Not Available to Industry
Depositor comments: The gRNA was designed to target the following Genbank reference sequence(s): NM_001278547.1,NM_001278548.1,NM_002750.3,NM_139046.2,NM_139049.2. Note that this plasmid does NOT contain Cas9. It should be used in conjunction with lentiCas9-Blast (Addgene #52962) or otherwise with cell lines already expressing Cas9. Browse the full kinome gRNA library at http://www.addgene.org/pooled-library/broadgpp-human-kinome/ or visit http://www.broadinstitute.org/rnai/public/ for detailed protocols and information.
How to cite: MAPK8 gRNA (BRDN0001147976) was a gift from John Doench & David Root (Addgene plasmid # 78049 ; http://n2t.net/addgene:78049 ; RRID:Addgene_78049)
