>Addgene plasmid #78049 | MAPK8 gRNA (BRDN0001147976) | depositor partial sequence | sequence record 145508 | Target Sequence
AGAATCAGACTCATGCCAAG
