>Addgene plasmid #78049 | MAPK8 gRNA (BRDN0001147976) | addgene partial sequence | sequence record 188895 | hU6-F
CACGCTAGAAAGCTAATAATTTCTTGGGTAGTTTGCAGTTTTAAAATTATGTTTTAAAATGGACTATCAT
ATGCTTACCGTAACTTGAAAGTATTTCGATTTCTTGGCTTTATATATCTTGTGGAAAGGACGAAACACCG
AGAATCAGACTCATGCCAAGGTTTTAGAGCTAGAAATAGCAAGTTAAAATAAGGCTAGTCCGTTATCAAC
TTGAAAAAGTGGCACCGAGTCGGTGCTTTTTTAAGCTTGGCGTAACTAGATCTTGAGACAAATGGCAGTA
TTCATCCACAATTTTAAAAGAAAAGGGGGGATTGGGGGGTACAGTGCAGGGGAAAGAATAGTAGACATAA
TAGCAACAGACATACAAACTAAAGAATTACAAAAACAAATTACAAAAATTCAAAATTTTCGGGTTTATTA
CAGGGACAGCAGAGATCCACTTTGGCGCCGGCTCGAGGGGGCCCGGGTGCAAAGATGGATAAAGTTTTAA
ACAGAGAGGAATCTTTGCAGCTAATGGACCTTCTAGGTCTTGAAAGGAGTGGGAATTGGCTCCGGTGCCC
GTCAGTGGGC
